>Addgene plasmid #14565 | pMX Vav1 Y3F/SH2* (R696K) uGFP | addgene partial sequence | sequence record 42741 | EGFP-N 5'-CGTCGCCGTCCAGCTCGACCAG-3'
CCTTGCTCACCATGGTGGAATTGACCACTTTGTACAAGAAAGCTGGGTCGCAGTATTCAGAATAATCTTC
CTCCACGTAGTTGGCAGGGAACCAGCCAACCCGGCCATAGATCTCCCCTCGCCACCAGCCTTGCTGTCCC
TTCTTGTTAAGGATCTTGATGATGTCACCCTCCTTGAGCGACAGCTCTGATCGGTCTCGGGCGCAGAAGT
CATAGCGGGCTTTGGCTGTGCCAAAATACTTTGTGCTTCCCACTGCTGGCCTGCTGATGGTTCTCTTTTC
AGGCTCCTTGAAGGGGAACTGCAAGGTGGTGTCCAGAGACTTGAAGCAATCCTTTAGAGAGTTCTGCTGG
TAAAACTCCACCAGCTCCGTAAGCCCCCGGAAAGCCTTTTTCTCTGTGATCCGGTACAGTCCTTCTGCTG
TCATGATTTTAATGTGCTTGACCTCGACGTTATATTTAATGCTGATGGCAAATTCTGCTGCATCCTTCAC
CCTCTGCTTCACCAAGAAAGTCCCGTCCGAGCGGTTGGCCAGGATGCTCTCTGCCCCTGCCCGCTCCATG
GGGCCTGCGTACCAGAGATGAACAGACAGGTCCTGAGGAGGGCCATGGACATAGGGCTTCACCCTGTTAC
AAGGAAACCAGCCAATTTCATTAGTAGATGTATTTCTGCCCTCCCACCAGTTCTGTTCAGCCTCAGCCTT
CGTGAGCTCCACAATGTCTCCAGGGTTGAGCCGTAGAAAG
