>Addgene plasmid #14565 | pMX Vav1 Y3F/SH2* (R696K) uGFP | addgene partial sequence | sequence record 50585 | pMX-S1811 5'-GACGGCATCGCAGCTTGGATACAC-3'
CGCGACCGGGGGTGGACATCCTCTAGACTGCCGGATCCCAGTGTGGTGGAATTGAACAAGTTTGTACAAA
AAAGCAGGCTTAACCATGGAGCTGTGGCGCCAATGCACCCACTGGCTCATCCAGTGCCGGGTGCTGCCGC
CCAGCCACCGCGTGACCTGGGATGGGGCTCAGGTGTGTGAACTGGCCCAGGCCCTCCGGGATGGTGTCCT
TCTGTGTCAGCTGCTTAACAACCTGCTACCCCATGCCATCAACCTGCGTGAGGTCAACCTGCGCCCCCAG
ATGTCCCAGTTCCTGTGCCTTAAGAACATTAGAACCTTCCTGTCCACCTGCTGTGAGAAGTTCGGCCTCA
AGCGGAGCGAGCTCTTCGAAGCCTTTGACCTCTTCGATGTGCAGGATTTTGGCAAGGTCATCTACACCCT
GTCTGCTCTGTCCTGGACCCCGATCGCCCAGAACAGGGGGATCATGCCCTTCCCCACCGAGGAGGAGAGT
GTAGGTGATGAAGACATCTTCAGTGGCCTGTCCGACCAGATCGACGACACGGTGGAGGAGGATGAGGACC
TGTTTGACTGCGTGGAGAATGAGGAGGCGGAAGGCGACGAGATCTTTGAGGACCTCATGCGCTCGGAGCC
CGTGTCCATGCCGCCCAAGATGACAGAGTATGACAAGCGCTGCTGCTGCCTGCGG
