[The description below was written by a language model from this plasmid's Addgene catalogue record.]
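Description:
pMX Vav1 Y3F/SH2* (R696K) uGFP is a retroviral mammalian expression plasmid built on the pMX-uGFP backbone. It carries human VAV1, which encodes a guanine nucleotide exchange factor for Rho-family GTPases, fused to GFP at its C terminus through a tag supplied by the backbone. The plasmid is propagated in E. coli under ampicillin selection. The copy number is listed as unknown, and no feature table is available, so the origin of replication, the promoter driving the insert and any mammalian selection marker are not stated. In pMX-type vectors generally, the insert sits between Moloney murine leukaemia virus-derived long terminal repeats with a packaging signal. The transcript can therefore be packaged into retroviral particles in a suitable packaging cell line and stably integrated into target cells, with expression normally driven from the 5′ LTR.

The insert combines two sets of changes. "Y3F" indicates three tyrosine-to-phenylalanine substitutions; the record does not give the positions, but the associated publication concerns an active form of Vav1, consistent with loss of regulatory tyrosines. "SH2*" denotes the R696K substitution, intended to disrupt the SH2 domain, which normally mediates binding to phosphotyrosine-containing partners. The construct thus appears designed to test whether the activity of the activated Vav1 mutant depends on a functional SH2 domain, with GFP allowing transduced cells to be identified and the fusion protein tracked. The linked study examined Vav1-induced migration of mammary epithelial cells through secretion of an EGF receptor ligand. The catalogue lists restriction enzyme cloning, whereas the depositor comment says Gateway recombination was used to move Vav1 into the backbone.
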