Addgene plasmid #14565: pMX Vav1 Y3F/SH2* (R696K) uGFP
Depositing lab: Joan Brugge. Depositing organization: Harvard Medical School. Publication: An active form of Vav1 induces migration of mammary epithelial cells by stimulating secretion of an epidermal growth factor receptor ligand. Wilsbacher JL, Moores SL, Brugge JS. Cell Commun Signal. 2006 May 18;4:5. doi: 10.1186/1478-811X-4-5. PubMed 16709244.
Backbone
  Vector backbone: pMX-uGFP
  Vector type: Mammalian Expression, Retroviral
Growth in bacteria
  Bacterial resistance: Ampicillin, 100 μg/mL
  Growth temperature: 37°C
  Growth strain: DH5alpha
  Copy number: Unknown
Gene/Insert
  Gene/Insert name: Vav1
  Species: H. sapiens (human)
  Mutation: Y3F/SH2* (R696K)
  Entrez Gene: VAV1 (a.k.a. VAV)
  Tag / fusion protein: GFP (C terminal on backbone)
  Cloning method: Restriction Enzyme
  Sequencing primers: 5′ n/a
Resource information
  A portion of this plasmid was derived from a plasmid made by: pMX-uGFP was a gift of Eugene Koh
Terms and licenses: Academic/Nonprofit Terms; Industry Terms: Not Available to Industry
Depositor comments: The Gateway cloning system (Invitrogen) was used to subclone human Vav1 into pMX-uGFP.
How to cite: pMX Vav1 Y3F/SH2* (R696K) uGFP was a gift from Joan Brugge (Addgene plasmid # 14565 ; http://n2t.net/addgene:14565 ; RRID:Addgene_14565)
